>Addgene plasmid #71286 | pHEE401 | depositor full sequence | sequence record 127777 | pHEE401 sequence 16760 bps
GTTTACCCGCCAATATATCCTGTCAAACACTGATAGTTTAAACTGAAGGCGGGAAACGACAATCTGATCC
AAGCTCAAGCTGCTCTAGCATTCGCCATTCAGGCTGCGCAACTGTTGGGAAGGGCGATCGGTGCGGGCCT
CTTCGCTATTACGCCAGCTGGCGAAAGGGGGATGTGCTGCAAGGCGATTAAGTTGGGTAACGCCAGGGTT
TTCCCAGTCACGACGTTGTAAAACGACGGCCAGTGCCAAGCTTCGACTTGCCTTCCGCACAATACATCAT
TTCTTCTTAGCTTTTTTTCTTCTTCTTCGTTCATACAGTTTTTTTTTGTTTATCAGCTTACATTTTCTTG
AACCGTAGCTTTCGTTTTCTTCTTTTTAACTTTCCATTCGGAGTTTTTGTATCTTGTTTCATAGTTTGTC
CCAGGATTAGAATGATTAGGCATCGAACCTTCAAGAATTTGATTGAATAAAACATCTTCATTCTTAAGAT
ATGAAGATAATCTTCAAAAGGCCCCTGGGAATCTGAAAGAAGAGAAGCAGGCCCATTTATATGGGAAAGA
ACAATAGTATTTCTTATATAGGCCCATTTAAGTTGAAAACAATCTTCAAAAGTCCCACATCGCTTAGATA
AGAAAACGAAGCTGAGTTTATATACAGCTAGAGTCGAAGTAGTGATTGGGAGACCAACCCAGTGGACATA
AGCCTGTTCGGTTCGTAAGCTGTAATGCAAGTAGCGTATGCGCTCACGCAACTGGTCCAGAACCTTGACC
GAACGCAGCGGTGGTAACGGCGCAGTGGCGGTTTTCATGGCTTGTTATGACTGTTTTTTTGGGGTACAGT
CTATGCCTCGGGCATCCAAGCAGCAAGCGCGTTACGCCGTGGGTCGATGTTTGATGTTATGGAGCAGCAA
CGATGTTACGCAGCAGGGCAGTCGCCCTAAAACAAAGTTAAACATCATGGGGGAAGCGGTGATCGCCGAA
GTATCGACTCAACTATCAGAGGTAGTTGGCGTCATCGAGCGCCATCTCGAACCGACGTTGCTGGCCGTAC
ATTTGTACGGCTCCGCAGTGGATGGCGGCCTGAAGCCACACAGTGATATTGATTTGCTGGTTACGGTGAC
CGTAAGGCTTGATGAAACAACGCGGCGAGCTTTGATCAACGACCTTTTGGAAACTTCGGCTTCCCCTGGA
GAGAGCGAGATTCTCCGCGCTGTAGAAGTCACCATTGTTGTGCACGACGACATCATTCCGTGGCGTTATC
CAGCTAAGCGCGAACTGCAATTTGGAGAATGGCAGCGCAATGACATTCTTGCAGGTATCTTCGAGCCAGC
CACGATCGACATTGATCTGGCTATCTTGCTGACAAAAGCAAGAGAACATAGCGTTGCCTTGGTAGGTCCA
GCGGCGGAGGAACTCTTTGATCCGGTTCCTGAACAGGATCTATTTGAGGCGCTAAATGAAACCTTAACGC
TATGGAACTCGCCGCCCGACTGGGCTGGCGATGAGCGAAATGTAGTGCTTACGTTGTCCCGCATTTGGTA
CAGCGCAGTAACCGGCAAAATCGCGCCGAAGGATGTCGCTGCCGACTGGGCAATGGAGCGCCTGCCGGCC
CAGTATCAGCCCGTCATACTTGAAGCTAGACAGGCTTATCTTGGACAAGAAGAAGATCGCTTGGCCTCGC
GCGCAGATCAGTTGGAAGAATTTGTCCACTACGTGAAAGGCGAGATCACCAAGGTAGTCGGCAAATAATG
TCTAGCTAGAAATTCGTTCAAGCCGACGCCGCTTCGCGGCGCGGCTTAACTCAAGCGTTAGATGCACTAA
GCACATAATTGCTCACAGCCAAACTATCAGGTCAAGTCTGCTTTTATTATTTTTAAGCGTGCATAATAAG
CCGGTCTCGGTTTTAGAGCTAGAAATAGCAAGTTAAAATAAGGCTAGTCCGTTATCAACTTGAAAAAGTG
GCACCGAGTCGGTGCTTTTTTTTGCAAAATTTTCCAGATCGATTTCTTCTTCCTCTGTTCTTCGGCGTTC
AATTTCTGGGGTTTTCTCTTCGTTTTCTGTAACTGAAACCTAAAATTTGACCTAAAAAAAATCTCAAATA
ATATGATTCAGTGGTTTTGTACTTTTCAGTTAGTTGAGTTTTGCAGTTCCGATGAGATAAACCAATACCA
TGGACTTTGATAAATGTTCCTCGCTGACGTAAGAAGACATTAGTAATGGTTATAATATATAGCTTTCTAT
GAATGTATGGTGAGAAAATGTCTGTTCACTGATTTTGAGTTTGGAATAAAAGCATTTGCGTTTGGTTTAT
CATTGCGTTTATACAAGGACAGAGATCCACTGAGCTGGAATAGCTTAAAACCATTATCAGAACAAAATAA
ACCATTTTTTGTTAAGAATCAGAGCATAGTAAACAACAGAAACAACCTAAGAGAGGTAACTTGTCCAAGA
AGATAGCTAATTATATCTATTTTATAAAAGTTATCATAGTTTGTAAGTCACAAAAGATGCAAATAACAGA
GAAACTAGGAGACTTGAGAATATACATTCTTGTATATTTGTATTCGAGATTGTGAAAATTTGACCATAAG
TTTAAATTCTTAAAAAGATATATCTGATCTAGATGATGGTTATAGACTGTAATTTTACCACATGTTTAAT
GATGGATAGTGACACACATGACACATCGACAACACTATAGCATCTTATTTAGATTACAACATGAAATTTT
TCTGTAATACATGTCTTTGTACATAATTTAAAAGTAATTCCTAAGAAATATATTTATACAAGGAGTTTAA
AGAAAACATAGCATAAAGTTCAATGAGTAGTAAAAACCATATACAGTATATAGCATAAAGTTCAATGAGT
TTATTACAAAAGCATTGGTTCACTTTCTGTAACACGACGTTAAACCTTCGTCTCCAATAGGAGCGCTACT
GATTCAACATGCCAATATATACTAAATACGTTTCTACAGTCAAATGCTTTAACGTTTCATGATTAAGTGA
CTATTTACCGTCAATCCTTTCCCATTCCTCCCACTAATCCAACTTTTTAATTACTCTTAAATCACCACTA
AGCTTCGAATCCATCCAAAACCACAATATAAAAACAGAACTCTCGTAACTCAATCATCGCAAAACAAAAC
AAAACAAAACAAAAACCCCAAAAAGAAAGAATAAGCTAGATGGATTACAAGGACCACGACGGGGATTACA
AGGACCACGACATTGATTACAAGGATGATGATGACAAGATGGCTCCGAAGAAGAAGAGGAAGGTTGGCAT
CCACGGGGTGCCAGCTGCTGACAAGAAGTACTCGATCGGCCTCGATATTGGGACTAACTCTGTTGGCTGG
GCCGTGATCACCGACGAGTACAAGGTGCCCTCAAAGAAGTTCAAGGTCCTGGGCAACACCGATCGGCATT
CCATCAAGAAGAATCTCATTGGCGCTCTCCTGTTCGACAGCGGCGAGACGGCTGAGGCTACGCGGCTCAA
GCGCACCGCCCGCAGGCGGTACACGCGCAGGAAGAATCGCATCTGCTACCTGCAGGAGATTTTCTCCAAC
GAGATGGCGAAGGTTGACGATTCTTTCTTCCACAGGCTGGAGGAGTCATTCCTCGTGGAGGAGGATAAGA
AGCACGAGCGGCATCCAATCTTCGGCAACATTGTCGACGAGGTTGCCTACCACGAGAAGTACCCTACGAT
CTACCATCTGCGGAAGAAGCTCGTGGACTCCACAGATAAGGCGGACCTCCGCCTGATCTACCTCGCTCTG
GCCCACATGATTAAGTTCAGGGGCCATTTCCTGATCGAGGGGGATCTCAACCCGGACAATAGCGATGTTG
ACAAGCTGTTCATCCAGCTCGTGCAGACGTACAACCAGCTCTTCGAGGAGAACCCCATTAATGCGTCAGG
CGTCGACGCGAAGGCTATCCTGTCCGCTAGGCTCTCGAAGTCTCGGCGCCTCGAGAACCTGATCGCCCAG
CTGCCGGGCGAGAAGAAGAACGGCCTGTTCGGGAATCTCATTGCGCTCAGCCTGGGGCTCACGCCCAACT
TCAAGTCGAATTTCGATCTCGCTGAGGACGCCAAGCTGCAGCTCTCCAAGGACACATACGACGATGACCT
GGATAACCTCCTGGCCCAGATCGGCGATCAGTACGCGGACCTGTTCCTCGCTGCCAAGAATCTGTCGGAC
GCCATCCTCCTGTCTGATATTCTCAGGGTGAACACCGAGATTACGAAGGCTCCGCTCTCAGCCTCCATGA
TCAAGCGCTACGACGAGCACCATCAGGATCTGACCCTCCTGAAGGCGCTGGTCAGGCAGCAGCTCCCCGA
GAAGTACAAGGAGATCTTCTTCGATCAGTCGAAGAACGGCTACGCTGGGTACATTGACGGCGGGGCCTCT
CAGGAGGAGTTCTACAAGTTCATCAAGCCGATTCTGGAGAAGATGGACGGCACGGAGGAGCTGCTGGTGA
AGCTCAATCGCGAGGACCTCCTGAGGAAGCAGCGGACATTCGATAACGGCAGCATCCCACACCAGATTCA
TCTCGGGGAGCTGCACGCTATCCTGAGGAGGCAGGAGGACTTCTACCCTTTCCTCAAGGATAACCGCGAG
AAGATCGAGAAGATTCTGACTTTCAGGATCCCGTACTACGTCGGCCCACTCGCTAGGGGCAACTCCCGCT
TCGCTTGGATGACCCGCAAGTCAGAGGAGACGATCACGCCGTGGAACTTCGAGGAGGTGGTCGACAAGGG
CGCTAGCGCTCAGTCGTTCATCGAGAGGATGACGAATTTCGACAAGAACCTGCCAAATGAGAAGGTGCTC
CCTAAGCACTCGCTCCTGTACGAGTACTTCACAGTCTACAACGAGCTGACTAAGGTGAAGTATGTGACCG
AGGGCATGAGGAAGCCGGCTTTCCTGTCTGGGGAGCAGAAGAAGGCCATCGTGGACCTCCTGTTCAAGAC
CAACCGGAAGGTCACGGTTAAGCAGCTCAAGGAGGACTACTTCAAGAAGATTGAGTGCTTCGATTCGGTC
GAGATCTCTGGCGTTGAGGACCGCTTCAACGCCTCCCTGGGGACCTACCACGATCTCCTGAAGATCATTA
AGGATAAGGACTTCCTGGACAACGAGGAGAATGAGGATATCCTCGAGGACATTGTGCTGACACTCACTCT
GTTCGAGGACCGGGAGATGATCGAGGAGCGCCTGAAGACTTACGCCCATCTCTTCGATGACAAGGTCATG
AAGCAGCTCAAGAGGAGGAGGTACACCGGCTGGGGGAGGCTGAGCAGGAAGCTCATCAACGGCATTCGGG
ACAAGCAGTCCGGGAAGACGATCCTCGACTTCCTGAAGAGCGATGGCTTCGCGAACCGCAATTTCATGCA
GCTGATTCACGATGACAGCCTCACATTCAAGGAGGATATCCAGAAGGCTCAGGTGAGCGGCCAGGGGGAC
TCGCTGCACGAGCATATCGCGAACCTCGCTGGCTCGCCAGCTATCAAGAAGGGGATTCTGCAGACCGTGA
AGGTTGTGGACGAGCTGGTGAAGGTCATGGGCAGGCACAAGCCTGAGAACATCGTCATTGAGATGGCCCG
GGAGAATCAGACCACGCAGAAGGGCCAGAAGAACTCACGCGAGAGGATGAAGAGGATCGAGGAGGGCATT
AAGGAGCTGGGGTCCCAGATCCTCAAGGAGCACCCGGTGGAGAACACGCAGCTGCAGAATGAGAAGCTCT
ACCTGTACTACCTCCAGAATGGCCGCGATATGTATGTGGACCAGGAGCTGGATATTAACAGGCTCAGCGA
TTACGACGTCGATCATATCGTTCCACAGTCATTCCTGAAGGATGACTCCATTGACAACAAGGTCCTCACC
AGGTCGGACAAGAACCGGGGCAAGTCTGATAATGTTCCTTCAGAGGAGGTCGTTAAGAAGATGAAGAACT
ACTGGCGCCAGCTCCTGAATGCCAAGCTGATCACGCAGCGGAAGTTCGATAACCTCACAAAGGCTGAGAG
GGGCGGGCTCTCTGAGCTGGACAAGGCGGGCTTCATCAAGAGGCAGCTGGTCGAGACACGGCAGATCACT
AAGCACGTTGCGCAGATTCTCGACTCACGGATGAACACTAAGTACGATGAGAATGACAAGCTGATCCGCG
AGGTGAAGGTCATCACCCTGAAGTCAAAGCTCGTCTCCGACTTCAGGAAGGATTTCCAGTTCTACAAGGT
TCGGGAGATCAACAATTACCACCATGCCCATGACGCGTACCTGAACGCGGTGGTCGGCACAGCTCTGATC
AAGAAGTACCCAAAGCTCGAGAGCGAGTTCGTGTACGGGGACTACAAGGTTTACGATGTGAGGAAGATGA
TCGCCAAGTCGGAGCAGGAGATTGGCAAGGCTACCGCCAAGTACTTCTTCTACTCTAACATTATGAATTT
CTTCAAGACAGAGATCACTCTGGCCAATGGCGAGATCCGGAAGCGCCCCCTCATCGAGACGAACGGCGAG
ACGGGGGAGATCGTGTGGGACAAGGGCAGGGATTTCGCGACCGTCAGGAAGGTTCTCTCCATGCCACAAG
TGAATATCGTCAAGAAGACAGAGGTCCAGACTGGCGGGTTCTCTAAGGAGTCAATTCTGCCTAAGCGGAA
CAGCGACAAGCTCATCGCCCGCAAGAAGGACTGGGATCCGAAGAAGTACGGCGGGTTCGACAGCCCCACT
GTGGCCTACTCGGTCCTGGTTGTGGCGAAGGTTGAGAAGGGCAAGTCCAAGAAGCTCAAGAGCGTGAAGG
AGCTGCTGGGGATCACGATTATGGAGCGCTCCAGCTTCGAGAAGAACCCGATCGATTTCCTGGAGGCGAA
GGGCTACAAGGAGGTGAAGAAGGACCTGATCATTAAGCTCCCCAAGTACTCACTCTTCGAGCTGGAGAAC
GGCAGGAAGCGGATGCTGGCTTCCGCTGGCGAGCTGCAGAAGGGGAACGAGCTGGCTCTGCCGTCCAAGT
ATGTGAACTTCCTCTACCTGGCCTCCCACTACGAGAAGCTCAAGGGCAGCCCCGAGGACAACGAGCAGAA
GCAGCTGTTCGTCGAGCAGCACAAGCATTACCTCGACGAGATCATTGAGCAGATTTCCGAGTTCTCCAAG
CGCGTGATCCTGGCCGACGCGAATCTGGATAAGGTCCTCTCCGCGTACAACAAGCACCGCGACAAGCCAA
TCAGGGAGCAGGCTGAGAATATCATTCATCTCTTCACCCTGACGAACCTCGGCGCCCCTGCTGCTTTCAA
GTACTTCGACACAACTATCGATCGCAAGAGGTACACAAGCACTAAGGAGGTCCTGGACGCGACCCTCATC
CACCAGTCGATTACCGGCCTCTACGAGACGCGCATCGACCTGTCTCAGCTCGGGGGCGACAAGCGGCCAG
CGGCGACGAAGAAGGCGGGGCAGGCGAAGAAGAAGAAGTGAGCTCAGAGCTTTCGTTCGTATCATCGGTT
TCGACAACGTTCGTCAAGTTCAATGCATCAGTTTCATTGCGCACACACCAGAATCCTACTGAGTTTGAGT
ATTATGGCATTGGGAAAACTGTTTTTCTTGTACCATTTGTTGTGCTTGTAATTTACTGTGTTTTTTATTC
GGTTTTCGCTATCGAACTGTGAAATGGAAATGGATGGAGAAGAGTTAATGAATGATATGGTCCTTTTGTT
CATTCTCAAATTAATATTATTTGTTTTTTCTCTTATTTGTTGTGTGTTGAATTTGAAATTATAAGAGATA
TGCAAACATTTTGTTTTGAGTAAAAATGTGTCAAATCGTGGCCTCTAATGACCGAAGTTAATATGAGGAG
TAAAACACTTGTAGTTGTACCATTATGCTTATTCACTAGGCAACAAATATATTTTCAGACCTAGAAAAGC
TGCAAATGTTACTGAATACAAGTATGTCCTCTTGTGTTTTAGACATTTATGAACTTTCCTTTATGTAATT
TTCCAGAATCCTTGTCAGATTCTAATCATTGCTTTATAATTATAGTTATACTCATGGATTTGTAGTTGAG
TATGAAAATATTTTTTAATGCATTTTATGACTTGCCAATTGATTGACAACGAATTCGTAATCATGTCATA
GCTGTTTCCTGTGTGAAATTGTTATCCGCTCACAATTCCACACAACATACGAGCCGGAAGCATAAAGTGT
AAAGCCTGGGGTGCCTAATGAGTGAGCTAACTCACATTAATTGCGTTGCGCTCACTGCCCGCTTTCCAGT
CGGGAAACCTGTCGTGCCAGCTGCATTAATGAATCGGCCAACGCGCGGGGAGAGGCGGTTTGCGTATTGG
CTAGAGCAGCTTGCCAACATGGTGGAGCACGACACTCTCGTCTACTCCAAGAATATCAAAGATACAGTCT
CAGAAGACCAAAGGGCTATTGAGACTTTTCAACAAAGGGTAATATCGGGAAACCTCCTCGGATTCCATTG
CCCAGCTATCTGTCACTTCATCAAAAGGACAGTAGAAAAGGAAGGTGGCACCTACAAATGCCATCATTGC
GATAAAGGAAAGGCTATCGTTCAAGATGCCTCTGCCGACAGTGGTCCCAAAGATGGACCCCCACCCACGA
GGAGCATCGTGGAAAAAGAAGACGTTCCAACCACGTCTTCAAAGCAAGTGGATTGATGTGATAACATGGT
GGAGCACGACACTCTCGTCTACTCCAAGAATATCAAAGATACAGTCTCAGAAGACCAAAGGGCTATTGAG
ACTTTTCAACAAAGGGTAATATCGGGAAACCTCCTCGGATTCCATTGCCCAGCTATCTGTCACTTCATCA
AAAGGACAGTAGAAAAGGAAGGTGGCACCTACAAATGCCATCATTGCGATAAAGGAAAGGCTATCGTTCA
AGATGCCTCTGCCGACAGTGGTCCCAAAGATGGACCCCCACCCACGAGGAGCATCGTGGAAAAAGAAGAC
GTTCCAACCACGTCTTCAAAGCAAGTGGATTGATGTGATATCTCCACTGACGTAAGGGATGACGCACAAT
CCCACTATCCTTCGCAAGACCTTCCTCTATATAAGGAAGTTCATTTCATTTGGAGAGGACACGCTGAAAT
CACCAGTCTCTCTCTACAAATCTATCTCTCTCGAGCTTTCGCAGATCCCGGGGGGCAATGAGATATGAAA
AAGCCTGAACTCACCGCGACGTCTGTCGAGAAGTTTCTGATCGAAAAGTTCGACAGCGTCTCCGACCTGA
TGCAGCTCTCGGAGGGCGAAGAATCTCGTGCTTTCAGCTTCGATGTAGGAGGGCGTGGATATGTCCTGCG
GGTAAATAGCTGCGCCGATGGTTTCTACAAAGATCGTTATGTTTATCGGCACTTTGCATCGGCCGCGCTC
CCGATTCCGGAAGTGCTTGACATTGGGGAGTTTAGCGAGAGCCTGACCTATTGCATCTCCCGCCGTGCAC
AGGGTGTCACGTTGCAAGACCTGCCTGAAACCGAACTGCCCGCTGTTCTACAACCGGTCGCGGAGGCTAT
GGATGCGATCGCTGCGGCCGATCTTAGCCAGACGAGCGGGTTCGGCCCATTCGGACCGCAAGGAATCGGT
CAATACACTACATGGCGTGATTTCATATGCGCGATTGCTGATCCCCATGTGTATCACTGGCAAACTGTGA
TGGACGACACCGTCAGTGCGTCCGTCGCGCAGGCTCTCGATGAGCTGATGCTTTGGGCCGAGGACTGCCC
CGAAGTCCGGCACCTCGTGCACGCGGATTTCGGCTCCAACAATGTCCTGACGGACAATGGCCGCATAACA
GCGGTCATTGACTGGAGCGAGGCGATGTTCGGGGATTCCCAATACGAGGTCGCCAACATCTTCTTCTGGA
GGCCGTGGTTGGCTTGTATGGAGCAGCAGACGCGCTACTTCGAGCGGAGGCATCCGGAGCTTGCAGGATC
GCCACGACTCCGGGCGTATATGCTCCGCATTGGTCTTGACCAACTCTATCAGAGCTTGGTTGACGGCAAT
TTCGATGATGCAGCTTGGGCGCAGGGTCGATGCGACGCAATCGTCCGATCCGGAGCCGGGACTGTCGGGC
GTACACAAATCGCCCGCAGAAGCGCGGCCGTCTGGACCGATGGCTGTGTAGAAGTACTCGCCGATAGTGG
AAACCGACGCCCCAGCACTCGTCCGAGGGCAAAGAAATAGAGTAGATGCCGACCGGATCTGTCGATCGAC
AAGCTCGAGTTTCTCCATAATAATGTGTGAGTAGTTCCCAGATAAGGGAATTAGGGTTCCTATAGGGTTT
CGCTCATGTGTTGAGCATATAAGAAACCCTTAGTATGTATTTGTATTTGTAAAATACTTCTATCAATAAA
ATTTCTAATTCCTAAAACCAAAATCCAGTACTAAAATCCAGATCCCCCGAATTAATTCGGCGTTAATTCA
GTACATTAAAAACGTCCGCAATGTGTTATTAAGTTGTCTAAGCGTCAATTTGTTTACACCACAATATATC
CTGCCACCAGCCAGCCAACAGCTCCCCGACCGGCAGCTCGGCACAAAATCACCACTCGATACAGGCAGCC
CATCAGTCCGGGACGGCGTCAGCGGGAGAGCCGTTGTAAGGCGGCAGACTTTGCTCATGTTACCGATGCT
ATTCGGAAGAACGGCAACTAAGCTGCCGGGTTTGAAACACGGATGATCTCGCGGAGGGTAGCATGTTGAT
TGTAACGATGACAGAGCGTTGCTGCCTGTGATCACCGCGGTTTCAAAATCGGCTCCGTCGATACTATGTT
ATACGCCAACTTTGAAAACAACTTTGAAAAAGCTGTTTTCTGGTATTTAAGGTTTTAGAATGCAAGGAAC
AGTGAATTGGAGTTCGTCTTGTTATAATTAGCTTCTTGGGGTATCTTTAAATACTGTAGAAAAGAGGAAG
GAAATAATAAATGGCTAAAATGAGAATATCACCGGAATTGAAAAAACTGATCGAAAAATACCGCTGCGTA
AAAGATACGGAAGGAATGTCTCCTGCTAAGGTATATAAGCTGGTGGGAGAAAATGAAAACCTATATTTAA
AAATGACGGACAGCCGGTATAAAGGGACCACCTATGATGTGGAACGGGAAAAGGACATGATGCTATGGCT
GGAAGGAAAGCTGCCTGTTCCAAAGGTCCTGCACTTTGAACGGCATGATGGCTGGAGCAATCTGCTCATG
AGTGAGGCCGATGGCGTCCTTTGCTCGGAAGAGTATGAAGATGAACAAAGCCCTGAAAAGATTATCGAGC
TGTATGCGGAGTGCATCAGGCTCTTTCACTCCATCGACATATCGGATTGTCCCTATACGAATAGCTTAGA
CAGCCGCTTAGCCGAATTGGATTACTTACTGAATAACGATCTGGCCGATGTGGATTGCGAAAACTGGGAA
GAAGACACTCCATTTAAAGATCCGCGCGAGCTGTATGATTTTTTAAAGACGGAAAAGCCCGAAGAGGAAC
TTGTCTTTTCCCACGGCGACCTGGGAGACAGCAACATCTTTGTGAAAGATGGCAAAGTAAGTGGCTTTAT
TGATCTTGGGAGAAGCGGCAGGGCGGACAAGTGGTATGACATTGCCTTCTGCGTCCGGTCGATCAGGGAG
GATATCGGGGAAGAACAGTATGTCGAGCTATTTTTTGACTTACTGGGGATCAAGCCTGATTGGGAGAAAA
TAAAATATTATATTTTACTGGATGAATTGTTTTAGTACCTAGAATGCATGACCAAAATCCCTTAACGTGA
GTTTTCGTTCCACTGAGCGTCAGACCCCGTAGAAAAGATCAAAGGATCTTCTTGAGATCCTTTTTTTCTG
CGCGTAATCTGCTGCTTGCAAACAAAAAAACCACCGCTACCAGCGGTGGTTTGTTTGCCGGATCAAGAGC
TACCAACTCTTTTTCCGAAGGTAACTGGCTTCAGCAGAGCGCAGATACCAAATACTGTCCTTCTAGTGTA
GCCGTAGTTAGGCCACCACTTCAAGAACTCTGTAGCACCGCCTACATACCTCGCTCTGCTAATCCTGTTA
CCAGTGGCTGCTGCCAGTGGCGATAAGTCGTGTCTTACCGGGTTGGACTCAAGACGATAGTTACCGGATA
AGGCGCAGCGGTCGGGCTGAACGGGGGGTTCGTGCACACAGCCCAGCTTGGAGCGAACGACCTACACCGA
ACTGAGATACCTACAGCGTGAGCTATGAGAAAGCGCCACGCTTCCCGAAGGGAGAAAGGCGGACAGGTAT
CCGGTAAGCGGCAGGGTCGGAACAGGAGAGCGCACGAGGGAGCTTCCAGGGGGAAACGCCTGGTATCTTT
ATAGTCCTGTCGGGTTTCGCCACCTCTGACTTGAGCGTCGATTTTTGTGATGCTCGTCAGGGGGGCGGAG
CCTATGGAAAAACGCCAGCAACGCGGCCTTTTTACGGTTCCTGGCCTTTTGCTGGCCTTTTGCTCACATG
TTCTTTCCTGCGTTATCCCCTGATTCTGTGGATAACCGTATTACCGCCTTTGAGTGAGCTGATACCGCTC
GCCGCAGCCGAACGACCGAGCGCAGCGAGTCAGTGAGCGAGGAAGCGGAAGAGCGCCTGATGCGGTATTT
TCTCCTTACGCATCTGTGCGGTATTTCACACCGCATATGGTGCACTCTCAGTACAATCTGCTCTGATGCC
GCATAGTTAAGCCAGTATACACTCCGCTATCGCTACGTGACTGGGTCATGGCTGCGCCCCGACACCCGCC
AACACCCGCTGACGCGCCCTGACGGGCTTGTCTGCTCCCGGCATCCGCTTACAGACAAGCTGTGACCGTC
TCCGGGAGCTGCATGTGTCAGAGGTTTTCACCGTCATCACCGAAACGCGCGAGGCAGGGTGCCTTGATGT
GGGCGCCGGCGGTCGAGTGGCGACGGCGCGGCTTGTCCGCGCCCTGGTAGATTGCCTGGCCGTAGGCCAG
CCATTTTTGAGCGGCCAGCGGCCGCGATAGGCCGACGCGAAGCGGCGGGGCGTAGGGAGCGCAGCGACCG
AAGGGTAGGCGCTTTTTGCAGCTCTTCGGCTGTGCGCTGGCCAGACAGTTATGCACAGGCCAGGCGGGTT
TTAAGAGTTTTAATAAGTTTTAAAGAGTTTTAGGCGGAAAAATCGCCTTTTTTCTCTTTTATATCAGTCA
CTTACATGTGTGACCGGTTCCCAATGTACGGCTTTGGGTTCCCAATGTACGGGTTCCGGTTCCCAATGTA
CGGCTTTGGGTTCCCAATGTACGTGCTATCCACAGGAAACAGACCTTTTCGACCTTTTTCCCCTGCTAGG
GCAATTTGCCCTAGCATCTGCTCCGTACATTAGGAACCGGCGGATGCTTCGCCCTCGATCAGGTTGCGGT
AGCGCATGACTAGGATCGGGCCAGCCTGCCCCGCCTCCTCCTTCAAATCGTACTCCGGCAGGTCATTTGA
CCCGATCAGCTTGCGCACGGTGAAACAGAACTTCTTGAACTCTCCGGCGCTGCCACTGCGTTCGTAGATC
GTCTTGAACAACCATCTGGCTTCTGCCTTGCCTGCGGCGCGGCGTGCCAGGCGGTAGAGAAAACGGCCGA
TGCCGGGATCGATCAAAAAGTAATCGGGGTGAACCGTCAGCACGTCCGGGTTCTTGCCTTCTGTGATCTC
GCGGTACATCCAATCAGCTAGCTCGATCTCGATGTACTCCGGCCGCCCGGTTTCGCTCTTTACGATCTTG
TAGCGGCTAATCAAGGCTTCACCCTCGGATACCGTCACCAGGCGGCCGTTCTTGGCCTTCTTCGTACGCT
GCATGGCAACGTGCGTGGTGTTTAACCGAATGCAGGTTTCTACCAGGTCGTCTTTCTGCTTTCCGCCATC
GGCTCGCCGGCAGAACTTGAGTACGTCCGCAACGTGTGGACGGAACACGCGGCCGGGCTTGTCTCCCTTC
CCTTCCCGGTATCGGTTCATGGATTCGGTTAGATGGGAAACCGCCATCAGTACCAGGTCGTAATCCCACA
CACTGGCCATGCCGGCCGGCCCTGCGGAAACCTCTACGTGCCCGTCTGGAAGCTCGTAGCGGATCACCTC
GCCAGCTCGTCGGTCACGCTTCGACAGACGGAAAACGGCCACGTCCATGATGCTGCGACTATCGCGGGTG
CCCACGTCATAGAGCATCGGAACGAAAAAATCTGGTTGCTCGTCGCCCTTGGGCGGCTTCCTAATCGACG
GCGCACCGGCTGCCGGCGGTTGCCGGGATTCTTTGCGGATTCGATCAGCGGCCGCTTGCCACGATTCACC
GGGGCGTGCTTCTGCCTCGATGCGTTGCCGCTGGGCGGCCTGCGCGGCCTTCAACTTCTCCACCAGGTCA
TCACCCAGCGCCGCGCCGATTTGTACCGGGCCGGATGGTTTGCGACCGCTCACGCCGATTCCTCGGGCTT
GGGGGTTCCAGTGCCATTGCAGGGCCGGCAGACAACCCAGCCGCTTACGCCTGGCCAACCGCCCGTTCCT
CCACACATGGGGCATTCCACGGCGTCGGTGCCTGGTTGTTCTTGATTTTCCATGCCGCCTCCTTTAGCCG
CTAAAATTCATCTACTCATTTATTCATTTGCTCATTTACTCTGGTAGCTGCGCGATGTATTCAGATAGCA
GCTCGGTAATGGTCTTGCCTTGGCGTACCGCGTACATCTTCAGCTTGGTGTGATCCTCCGCCGGCAACTG
AAAGTTGACCCGCTTCATGGCTGGCGTGTCTGCCAGGCTGGCCAACGTTGCAGCCTTGCTGCTGCGTGCG
CTCGGACGGCCGGCACTTAGCGTGTTTGTGCTTTTGCTCATTTTCTCTTTACCTCATTAACTCAAATGAG
TTTTGATTTAATTTCAGCGGCCAGCGCCTGGACCTCGCGGGCAGCGTCGCCCTCGGGTTCTGATTCAAGA
ACGGTTGTGCCGGCGGCGGCAGTGCCTGGGTAGCTCACGCGCTGCGTGATACGGGACTCAAGAATGGGCA
GCTCGTACCCGGCCAGCGCCTCGGCAACCTCACCGCCGATGCGCGTGCCTTTGATCGCCCGCGACACGAC
AAAGGCCGCTTGTAGCCTTCCATCCGTGACCTCAATGCGCTGCTTAACCAGCTCCACCAGGTCGGCGGTG
GCCCATATGTCGTAAGGGCTTGGCTGCACCGGAATCAGCACGAAGTCGGCTGCCTTGATCGCGGACACAG
CCAAGTCCGCCGCCTGGGGCGCTCCGTCGATCACTACGAAGTCGCGCCGGCCGATGGCCTTCACGTCGCG
GTCAATCGTCGGGCGGTCGATGCCGACAACGGTTAGCGGTTGATCTTCCCGCACGGCCGCCCAATCGCGG
GCACTGCCCTGGGGATCGGAATCGACTAACAGAACATCGGCCCCGGCGAGTTGCAGGGCGCGGGCTAGAT
GGGTTGCGATGGTCGTCTTGCCTGACCCGCCTTTCTGGTTAAGTACAGCGATAACCTTCATGCGTTCCCC
TTGCGTATTTGTTTATTTACTCATCGCATCATATACGCAGCGACCGCATGACGCAAGCTGTTTTACTCAA
ATACACATCACCTTTTTAGACGGCGGCGCTCGGTTTCTTCAGCGGCCAAGCTGGCCGGCCAGGCCGCCAG
CTTGGCATCAGACAAACCGGCCAGGATTTCATGCAGCCGCACGGTTGAGACGTGCGCGGGCGGCTCGAAC
ACGTACCCGGCCGCGATCATCTCCGCCTCGATCTCTTCGGTAATGAAAAACGGTTCGTCCTGGCCGTCCT
GGTGCGGTTTCATGCTTGTTCCTCTTGGCGTTCATTCTCGGCGGCCGCCAGGGCGTCGGCCTCGGTCAAT
GCGTCCTCACGGAAGGCACCGCGCCGCCTGGCCTCGGTGGGCGTCACTTCCTCGCTGCGCTCAAGTGCGC
GGTACAGGGTCGAGCGATGCACGCCAAGCAGTGCAGCCGCCTCTTTCACGGTGCGGCCTTCCTGGTCGAT
CAGCTCGCGGGCGTGCGCGATCTGTGCCGGGGTGAGGGTAGGGCGGGGGCCAAACTTCACGCCTCGGGCC
TTGGCGGCCTCGCGCCCGCTCCGGGTGCGGTCGATGATTAGGGAACGCTCGAACTCGGCAATGCCGGCGA
ACACGGTCAACACCATGCGGCCGGCCGGCGTGGTGGTGTCGGCCCACGGCTCTGCCAGGCTACGCAGGCC
CGCGCCGGCCTCCTGGATGCGCTCGGCAATGTCCAGTAGGTCGCGGGTGCTGCGGGCCAGGCGGTCTAGC
CTGGTCACTGTCACAACGTCGCCAGGGCGTAGGTGGTCAAGCATCCTGGCCAGCTCCGGGCGGTCGCGCC
TGGTGCCGGTGATCTTCTCGGAAAACAGCTTGGTGCAGCCGGCCGCGTGCAGTTCGGCCCGTTGGTTGGT
CAAGTCCTGGTCGTCGGTGCTGACGCGGGCATAGCCCAGCAGGCCAGCGGCGGCGCTCTTGTTCATGGCG
TAATGTCTCCGGTTCTAGTCGCAAGTATTCTACTTTATGCGACTAAAACACGCGACAAGAAAACGCCAGG
AAAAGGGCAGGGCGGCAGCCTGTCGCGTAACTTAGGACTTGTGCGACATGTCGTTTTCAGAAGACGGCTG
CACTGAACGTCAGAAGCCGACTGCACTATAGCAGCGGAGGGGTTGGATCAAAGTACTTTGATCCCGAGGG
GAACCCTGTGGTTGGCATGCACATACAAATGGACGAACGGATAAACCTTTTCACGCCCTTTTAAATATCC
GTTATTCTAATAAACGCTCTTTTCTCTTAG
Features (pLannotate 1.2.2; 26 found; start..end, strand, type, name):
      1..25      -  misc_feature   RB T-DNA repeat: right border repeat from nopaline C58 T-DNA
     91..245     -  CDS            lacZα (fragment): LacZα fragment of β-galactosidase; lacZ fragment
    695..718     +  promoter       Pc promoter (fragment): intI1 (promoter lies within the coding sequence); class 1 integron promoter
    894..950     +  CDS            GmR (fragment): gentamycin acetyltransferase; aacC1; confers resistance to gentamycin
    961..1748    +  CDS            SmR (fragment): aminoglycoside adenylyltransferase (Murphy, 1985); aadA; confers resistance to spectinomycin and streptomycin
   1900..1975    +  misc_RNA       gRNA scaffold: guide RNA scaffold for the Streptococcus pyogenes CRISPR/Cas9 system
   3140..3163    +  misc_feature   pause site (fragment): RNA polymerase II transcriptional pause signal from the human α2 globin gene
   3235..3254    +  CDS            2xFLAG (fragment): two tandem FLAG® epitope tags
   3310..7410    +  CDS            cas9: CAS9_STRP1 - Also known as csn1 From Streptococcus pyogenes serotype M1.
   7468..8100    +  terminator     E9 terminator: terminator and polyadenylation signal from the pea rbcS-E9 gene
   8137..8159    -  protein_bind   lac operator (fragment): The lac repressor binds to the lac operator to inhibit transcription in E. coli. This inhibition can be relieved by adding lactose or isopropyl-β-D-thiogalactopyranoside (IPTG). lac repressor encoded by lacI
   8163..8193    -  promoter       lac promoter: promoter for the E. coli lac operon
   8208..8229    -  protein_bind   CAP binding site: CAP binding activates transcription in the presence of cAMP. E. coli catabolite activator protein
   8242..8330    -  CDS            lacI (fragment): lac repressor; lacI; The lac repressor binds to the lac operator to inhibit transcription in E. coli. This inhibition can be relieved by adding lactose or isopropyl-β-D-thiogalactopyranoside (IPTG).
   8420..9097    +  promoter       CaMV 35S promoter (enhanced): cauliflower mosaic virus 35S promoter with a duplicated enhancer region
   9165..10190   +  CDS            HygR: hygromycin B phosphotransferase confers resistance to hygromycin
  10230..10404   +  polyA_signal   CaMV poly(A) signal: cauliflower mosaic virus polyadenylation signal
  10482..10506   -  misc_feature   LB T-DNA repeat: left border repeat from nopaline C58 T-DNA
  10931..11725   +  CDS            KanR: aminoglycoside phosphotransferase; aphA-3; confers resistance to kanamycin
  11812..12400   +  rep_origin     ori: high-copy-number ColE1/pMB1/pBR322/pUC origin of replication
  12586..12726   -  misc_feature   bom: basis of mobility region from pBR322
  12828..12867   -  CDS            rop (fragment): Rop protein, which maintains plasmids at low copy number; rop
  13070..13264   -  rep_origin     pVS1 oriV: origin of replication for the Pseudomonas plasmid pVS1 (Heeb et al., 2000)
  13330..14403   -  CDS            pVS1 RepA: replication protein from the Pseudomonas plasmid pVS1 (Heeb et al., 2000)
  14832..15461   -  CDS            pVS1 StaA: stability protein from the Pseudomonas plasmid pVS1 (Heeb et al., 2000)
  16021..16422   -  CDS            Y4CG_SINFN (fragment): Protein inferred from homology: Swiss-Prot protein existence level 3. From Sinorhizobium fredii (strain NBRC 101917 / NGR234).
