[The description below was written by a language model from this plasmid's Addgene catalogue record and pLannotate feature annotations shown in this document.]
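Description:
pHEE401 is a pCambia-derived plant binary vector of about 16.8 kb for CRISPR/Cas9 genome editing in plants via Agrobacterium-mediated T-DNA transfer. The backbone outside the T-DNA borders carries a kanamycin resistance gene (aphA-3) for bacterial selection, a high-copy ColE1/pBR322-type origin with the bom mobility region for propagation in E. coli, and the pVS1 oriV, RepA and StaA functions that provide replication and stable maintenance in Agrobacterium.

Three units lie between the nopaline-type right and left border repeats. The first is a guide RNA cassette in which the Arabidopsis U6-26 promoter, a Pol III promoter suited to small RNA expression, drives a S. pyogenes sgRNA scaffold. Target sequences are inserted at paired BsaI sites. The annotated aadA spectinomycin/streptomycin resistance sequence sits immediately upstream of the scaffold, along with small integron promoter and gentamicin gene fragments. It appears to be a stuffer in the cloning region, although the record does not state this. The second unit expresses a Zea mays codon-optimized Cas9 fused to an N-terminal 3×FLAG tag and flanked by nuclear localization signals, under the egg cell-specific EC1.2 promoter and terminated by the pea rbcS-E9 terminator. The automated feature table does not label the U6-26 or EC1.2 promoters and detects only part of the FLAG tag. The third unit is a hygromycin phosphotransferase gene driven by an enhanced CaMV 35S promoter with a CaMV polyadenylation signal, used to select transformed plants.

Restricting Cas9 expression to the egg cell is intended to produce edits very early in development. According to the associated publication, this yields homozygous mutants for multiple target genes in Arabidopsis within a single generation.
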