Addgene plasmid #71286: pHEE401
Purpose: Egg cell-specific promoter-controlled expression of 3×FLAG-NLS-zCas9-NLS. Contains gRNA scaffold for insertion of target sequence (U6-26 promoter), Hyg resistance
Depositing lab: Qi-Jun Chen. Depositing organization: China Agricultural University. Publication: Egg cell-specific promoter-controlled CRISPR/Cas9 efficiently generates homozygous mutants for multiple target genes in Arabidopsis in a single generation. Wang ZP, Xing HL, Dong L, Zhang HY, Han CY, Wang XC, Chen QJ. Genome Biol. 2015 Jul 21;16:144. doi: 10.1186/s13059-015-0715-0. PubMed 26193878.
Backbone
  Vector backbone: pCambia
  Vector type: Plant Expression, CRISPR ; Plant binary vector
  Selectable markers: Hygromycin
Growth in bacteria
  Bacterial resistance: Kanamycin, 50 μg/mL
  Growth temperature: 37°C
  Growth strain: DH5alpha
  Copy number: High Copy
Gene/Insert 1
  Gene/Insert name: sgRNA scaffold
  Species: Synthetic
  Promoter: U6-26p Arabidopsis U6 gene promoter
  Cloning method: Restriction Enzyme; 5′ cloning site BsaI (not destroyed); 3′ cloning site BsaI (not destroyed)
  Sequencing primers: 5′ M13-fwd
Gene/Insert 2
  Gene/Insert name: zCas9 (alt name: 3xFLAG-NLS-zCas9-NLS)
  Species: S. pyogenes
  Mutation: Zea mays codon-optimized Cas9
  Promoter: EC1.2 promoter
  Tag / fusion protein: 3x FLAG (N terminal on insert); NLS (N terminal on insert); NLS (C terminal on insert)
  Cloning method: Unknown
  Sequencing primers: 5′ n/a; 3′ M13-rev
Terms and licenses: Academic/Nonprofit Terms; Industry Terms: Not Available to Industry
How to cite: pHEE401 was a gift from Qi-Jun Chen (Addgene plasmid # 71286 ; http://n2t.net/addgene:71286 ; RRID:Addgene_71286)
