>Addgene plasmid #71286 | pHEE401 | addgene partial sequence | sequence record 133302 | hSpCas9-R1 5'-CGCTCGTGCTTCTTATCCTC-3'
ACCTTCGCCATCTCGTTGGAGAAAATCTCCTGCAGGTAGCAGATGCGATTCTTCCTGCGCGTGTACCGCC
TGCGGGCGGTGCGCTTGAGCCGCGTAGCCTCAGCCGTCTCGCCGCTGTCGAACAGGAGAGCGCCAATGAG
ATTCTTCTTGATGGAATGCCGATCGGTGTTGCCCAGGACCTTGAACTTCTTTGAGGGCACCTTGTACTCG
TCGGTGATCACGGCCCAGCCAACAGAGTTAGTCCCAATATCGAGGCCGATCGAGTACTTCTTGTCAGCAG
CTGGCACCCCGTGGATGCCAACCTTCCTCTTCTTCTTCGGAGCCATCTTGTCATCATCATCCTTGTAATC
AATGTCGTGGTCCTTGTAATCCCCGTCGTGGTCCTTGTAATCCATCTAGCTTATTCTTTCTTTTTGGGGT
TTTTGTTTTGTTTTGTTTTGTTTTGCGATGATTGAGTTACGAGAGTTCTGTTTTTATATTGTGGTTTTGG
ATGGATTCGAAGCTTAGTGGTGATTTAAGAGTAATTAAAAAGTTGGATTAGTGGGAGGAATGGGAAAGGA
TTGACGGTAAATAGTCACTTAATCATGAAACGTTAAAGCATTTGACTGTAGAAACGTATTTAGTATATAT
TGGCATGTTGAATCAGTAGCGCTCCTATTGGAGACGAAGGTTTAACGTCGTGTTACAGAAAGTGAACCAA
TGCTTTTGTAATAAACTCATTGAACTTTATGCTATATACTGTATATGGTTT
