>Addgene plasmid #71286 | pHEE401 | addgene partial sequence | sequence record 133304 | M13-F20 5'-TGTAAAACGACGGCCAGT-3'
ATCATTTCTTCTTAGCTTTTTTTCTTCTTCTTCGTTCATACAGTTTTTTTTTGTTTATCAGCTTACATTT
TCTTGAACCGTAGCTTTCGTTTTCTTCTTTTTAACTTTCCATTCGGAGTTTTTGTATCTTGTTTCATAGT
TTGTCCCAGGATTAGAATGATTAGGCATCGAACCTTCAAGAATTTGATTGAATAAAACATCTTCATTCTT
AAGATATGAAGATAATCTTCAAAAGGCCCCTGGGAATCTGAAAGAAGAGAAGCAGGCCCATTTATATGGG
AAAGAACAATAGTATTTCTTATATAGGCCCATTTAAGTTGAAAACAATCTTCAAAAGTCCCACATCGCTT
AGATAAGAAAACGAAGCTGAGTTTATATACAGCTAGAGTCGAAGTAGTGATTGGGAGACCAACCCAGTGG
ACATAAGCCTGTTCGGTTCGTAAGCTGTAATGCAAGTAGCGTATGCGCTCACGCAACTGGTCCAGAACCT
TGACCGAACGCAGCGGTGGTAACGGCGCAGTGGCGGTTTTCATGGCTTGTTATGACTGTTTTTTTGGGGT
ACAGTCTATGCCTCGGGCATCCAAGCAGCAAGCGCGTTACGCCGTGGGTCGATGTTTGATGTTATGGAGC
AGCAACGATGTTACGCAGCAGGGCAGTCGCCCTAAAACAAAGTTAAACATCATGGGGGAAGCGGTGATCG
CCGAAGTATCGACTCAACTATCAGAGGTAGTTGGCGTCATCGAGCGCCATCTCGAACCGACGTTGCTGGC
CGTACATTTGTACGGCTCCGCAGTGGATGGCGGCCTGAAGCCACACAGTGATATTGATTTGCTGGTTACG
GTGACCGTA
